>Addgene plasmid #89611 | pET22-His-TEV-DOT1L-MM | addgene full sequence | sequence record 177055 | Addgene NGS Result
TGGCGAATGGG
[124 nt withheld, positions 12-135]
C
[91 nt withheld, positions 137-227]
A
[49 nt withheld, positions 229-277]
CCTTTGACGTTGGAGTCCACGTTCTTT
[37 nt withheld, positions 305-341]
ACCCTATCTCGGTCTATTCTTTTGATTTATAAGGGATTTTGCCGATTTCGGCCTATTGGTTAAAAAATGA
GCTGATTTAACAAAAATTTAACGCGAATTTTAACAAAATATTAACGCTTACAATTTAGGTGGCACTTTTC
GGGGAAATGTGCGCGGAACCCCTATTTGTTTATTTTTCTAAATACATTCAAATATGTATCCGCTCATGAG
ACAATAACCCTGATAAATGCTTCAATAATATTGAAAAAGGAAGAGTATGAGTATTCAACATTTCCGTGTC
GCCCTTATTCCCTTTTTTGCGGCATTTTGCCTTCCTGTTTTTGCTCACCCAGAAACGCTGGTGAAAGTAA
AAGATGCTGAAGATCAGTTGGGTGCACGAGTGGGTTACATCGAACTGGATCTCAACAGCGGTAAGATCCT
TGAGAGTTTTCGCCCCGAAGAACGTTTTCCAATGATGAGCACTTTTAAAGTTCTGCTATGTGGCGCGGTA
TTATCCCGTATTGACGCCGGGCAAGAGCAACTCGGTCGCCGCATACACTATTCTCAGAATGACTTGGTTG
AGTACTCACCAGTCACAGAAAAGCATCTTACGGATGGCATGACAGTAAGAGAATTATGCAGTGCTGCCAT
AACCATGAGTGATAACACTGCGGCCAACTTACTTCTGACAACGATCGGAGGACCGAAGGAGCTAACCGCT
TTTTTGCACAACATGGGGGATCATGTAACTCGCCTTGATCGTTGGGAACCGGAGCTGAATGAAGCCATAC
CAAACGACGAGCGTGACACCACGATGCCTGCAGCAATGGCAACAACGTTGCGCAAACTATTAACTGGCGA
ACTACTTACTCTAGCTTCCCGGCAACAATTAATAGACTGGATGGAGGCGGATAAAGTTGCAGGACCACTT
CTGCGCTCGGCCCTTCCGGCTGGCTGGTTTATTGCTGATAAATCTGGAGCCGGTGAGCGTGGGTCTCGCG
GTATCATTGCAGCACTGGGGCCAGATGGTAAGCCCTCCCGTATCGTAGTTATCTACACGACGGGGAGTCA
GGCAACTATGGATGAACGAAATAGACAGATCGCTGAGATAGGTGCCTCACTGATTAAGCATTGGTAACTG
TCAGACCAAGTTTACTCATATATACTTTAGATTGATTTAAAACTTCATTTTTAATTTAAAAGGATCTAGG
TGAAGATCCTTTTTGATAATCTCATGACCAAAATCCCTTAACGTGAGTTTTCGTTCCACTGAGCGTCAGA
CCCCGTAGAAAAGATCAAAGGATCTTCTTGAGATCCTTTTTTTCTGCGCGTAATCTGCTGCTTGCAAACA
AAAAAACCACCGCTACCAGCGGTGGTTTGTTTGCCGGATCAAGAGCTACCAACTCTTTTTCCGAAGGTAA
CTGGCTTCAGCAGAGCGCAGATACCAAATACTGTCCTTCTAGTGTAGCCGTAGTTAGGCCACCACTTCAA
GAACTCTGTAGCACCGCCTACATACCTCGCTCTGCTAATCCTGTTACCAGTGGCTGCTGCCAGTGGCGAT
AAGTCGTGTCTTACCGGGTTGGACTCAAGACGATAGTTACCGGATAAGGCGCAGCGGTCGGGCTGAACGG
GGGGTTCGTGCACACAGCCCAGCTTGGAGCGAACGACCTACACCGAACTGAGATACCTACAGCGTGAGCT
ATGAGAAAGCGCCACGCTTCCCGAAGGGAGAAAGGCGGACAGGTATCCGGTAAGCGGCAGGGTCGGAACA
GGAGAGCGCACGAGGGAGCTTCCAGGGGGAAACGCCTGGTATCTTTATAGTCCTGTCGGGTTTCGCCACC
TCTGACTTGAGCGTCGATTTTTGTGATGCTCGTCAGGGGGGCGGAGCCTATGGAAAAACGCCAGCAACGC
GGCCTTTTTACGGTTCCTGGCCTTTTGCTGGCCTTTTGCTCACATGTTCTTTCCTGCGTTATCCCCTGAT
TCTGTGGATAACCGTATTACCGCCTTTGAGTGAGCTGATACCGCTCGCCGCAGCCGAACGACCGAGCGCA
GCGAGTCAGTGAGCGAGGAAGCGGAAGAGCGCCTGATGCGGTATTTTCTCCTTACGCATCTGTGCGGTAT
TTCACACCGCAATGGTGCACTCTCAGTACAATCTGCTCTGATGCCGCATAGTTAAGCCAGTATACACTCC
GCTATCGCTACGTGACTGGGTCATGGCTGCGCCCCGACACCCGCCAACACCCGCTGACGCGCCCTGACGG
GCTTGTCTGCTCCCGGCATCCGCTTACAGACAAGCTGTGACCGTCTCCGGGAGCTGCATGTGTCAGAGGT
TTTCACCGTCATCACCGAAACGCGCGAGGCAGCTGCGGTAAAGCTCATCAGCGTGGTCGTGAAGCGATTC
ACAGATGTCTGCCTGTTCATCCGCGTCCAGCTCGTTGAGTTTCTCCAGAAGCGTTAATGTCTGGCTTCTG
ATAAAGCGGGCCATGTTAAGGGCGGTTTTTTCCTGTTTGGTCACTGATGCCTCCGTGTAAGGGGGATTTC
TGTTCATGGGGGTAATGATACCGATGAAACGAGAGAGGATGCTCACGATACGGGTTACTGATGATGAACA
TGCCCGGTTACTGGAACGTTGTGAGGGTAAACAACTGGCGGTATGGATGCGGCGGGACCAGAGAAAAATC
ACTCAGGGTCAATGCCAGCGCTTCGTTAATACAGATGTAGGTGTTCCACAGGGTAGCCAGCAGCATCCTG
CGATGCAGATCCGGAACATAATGGTGCAGGGCGCTGACTTCCGCGTTTCCAGACTTTACGAAACACGGAA
ACCGAAGACCATTCATGTTGTTGCTCAGGTCGCAGACGTTTTGCAGCAGCAGTCGCTTCACGTTCGCTCG
CGTATCGGTGATTCATTCTGCTAACCAGTAAGGCAACCCCGCCAGCCTAGCCGGGTCCTCAACGACAGGA
GCACGATCATGCGCACCCGTGGGGCCGCCATGCCGGCGATAATGGCCTGCTTCTCGCCGAAACGTTTGGT
GGCGGGACCAGTGACGAAGGCTTGAGCGAGGGCGTGCAAGATTCCGAATACCGCAAGCGACAGGCCGATC
ATCGTCGCGCTCCAGCGAAAGCGGTCCTCGCCGAAAATGACCCAGAGCGCTGCCGGCACCTGTCCTACGA
GTTGCATGATAAAGAAGACAGTCATAAGTGCGGCGACGATAGTCATGCCCCGCGCCCACCGGAAGGAGCT
GACTGGGTTGAAGGCTCTCAAGGGCATCGGTCGAGATCCCGGTGCCTAATGAGTGAGCTAACTTACATTA
ATTGCGTTGCGCTCACTGCCCGCTTTCCAGTCGGGAAACCTGTCGTGCCAGCTGCATTAATGAATCGGCC
AACGCGCGGGGAGAGGCGGTTTGCGTATTGGGCGCCAGGGTGGTTTTTCTTTTCACCAGTGAGACGGGCA
ACAGCTGATTGCCCTTCACCGCCTGGCCCTGAGAGAGTTGCAGCAAGCGGTCCACGCTGGTTTGCCCCAG
CAGGCGAAAATCCTGTTTGATGGTGGTTAACGGCGGGATATAACATGAGCTGTCTTCGGTATCGTCGTAT
CCCACTACCGAGATATCCGCACCAACGCGCAGCCCGGACTCGGTAATGGCGCGCATTGCGCCCAGCGCCA
TCTGATCGTTGGCAACCAGCATCGCAGTGGGAACGATGCCCTCATTCAGCATTTGCATGGTTTGTTGAAA
ACCGGACATGGCACTCCAGTCGCCTTCCCGTTCCGCTATCGGCTGAATTTGATTGCGAGTGAGATATTTA
TGCCAGCCAGCCAGACGCAGACGCGCCGAGACAGAACTTAATGGGCCCGCTAACAGCGCGATTTGCTGGT
GACCCAATGCGACCAGATGCTCCACGCCCAGTCGCGTACCGTCTTCATGGGAGAAAATAATACTGTTGAT
GGGTGTCTGGTCAGAGACATCAAGAAATAACGCCGGAACATTAGTGCAGGCAGCTTCCACAGCAATGGCA
TCCTGGTCATCCAGCGGATAGTTAATGATCAGCCCACTGACGCGTTGCGCGAGAAGATTGTGCACCGCCG
CTTTACAGGCTTCGACGCCGCTTCGTTCTACCATCGACACCACCACGCTGGCACCCAGTTGATCGGCGCG
AGATTTAATCGCCGCGACAATTTGCGACGGCGCGTGCAGGGCCAGACTGGAGGTGGCAACGCCAATCAGC
AACGACTGTTTGCCCGCCAGTTGTTGTGCCACGCGGTTGGGAATGTAATTCAGCTCCGCCATCGCCGCTT
CCACTTTTTCCCGCGTTTTCGCAGAAACGTGGCTGGCCTGGTTCACCACGCGGGAAACGGTCTGATAAGA
GACACCGGCATACTCTGCGACATCGTATAACGTTACTGGTTTCACATTCACCACCCTGAATTGACTCTCT
TCCGGGCGCTATCATGCCATACCGCGAAAGGTTTTGCGCCATTCGATGGTGTCCGGGATCTCGACGCTCT
CCCTTATGCGACTCCTGCATTAGGAAGCAGCCCAGTAGTAGGTTGAGGCCGTTGAGCACCGCCGCCGCAA
GGAATGGTGCATGCAAGGAGATGGCGCCCAACAGTCCCCCGGCCACGGGGCCTGCCACCATACCCACGCC
GAAACAAGCGCTCATGAGCCCGAAGTGGCGAGCCCGATCTTCCCCATCGGTGATGTCGGCGATATAGGCG
CCAGCAACCGCACCTGTGGCGCCGGTGATGCCGGCCACGATGCGTCCGGCGTAGAGGATCGAGATCTCGA
TCCCGCGAAATTAATACGACTCACTATAGGGGAATTGTGAGCGGATAACAATTCCCCTCTAGAAATAATT
TTGTTTAACTTTAAGAAGGAGATATACATATGCACCACCACCACCACCACGAAAACCTGTATTTTCAGGG
CATGGGGGAGAAGCTGGAGCTGAGACTGAAGTCGCCCGTGGGGGCTGAGCCCGCCGTCTACCCGTGGCCG
CTGCCGGTCTACGATAAACATCACGATGCTGCTCATGAAATCATCGAGACCATCCGATGGGTCTGTGAAG
AAATCCCGGATCTCAAGCTCGCTATGGAGAATTACGTTTTAATTGACTATGACACCAAAAGCTTCGAGAG
CATGCAGAGGCTCTGCGACAAGTACAACCGTGCCATCGACAGCATCCACCAGCTGTGGAAGGGCACCACG
CAGCCCATGAAGCTGAACACGCGGCCGTCCACTGGACTCCTGCGCCATATCCTGCAGCAGGTCTACAACC
ACTCGGTGACCGACCCCGAGAAGCTCAACAACTACGAGCCCTTCTCCCCCGAGGTGTACGGGGAGACCTC
CTTCGACCTGGTGGCCCAGATGATTGATGAGATCAAGATGACCGACGACGACCTGTTTGTGGACTTGGGG
AGCGGTGTGGGCCAGGTCGTGCTCCAGGTTGCTGCTGCCACCAACTGCAAACATCACTATGGCGTCGAGA
AAGCAGACATCCCGGCCAAGTATGCGGAGACCATGGACCGCGAGTTCAGGAAGTGGATGAAATGGTATGG
AAAAAAGCATGCAGAATACACATTGGAGAGAGGCGATTTCCTCTCAGAAGAGTGGAGGGAGCGAATCGCC
AACACGAGTGTTATATTTGTGAATAATTTTGCCTTTGGTCCTGAGGTGGATCACCAGCTGAAGGAGCGGT
TTGCAAACATGAAGGAAGGTGGCAGAATCGTGTCCTCGAAACCCTTTGCACCTCTGAACTTCAGAATAAA
CAGTAGAAACTTGAGTGACATCGGCACCATCATGCGCATGATGTCGCCCCTGAAGGGCTCGGTGTCGTGG
ACGGGGAAGCCAGTCTCCTACTACCTGCACACTATCGACCGCACCATACTTGAAAACTATTTTTCTAGTC
TGAAAAACCCAAAACTCAGGGAGGAACAGGAGGCAGCCCGGCGCCGCCAGCAGCGCGAGAGCAAGAGCAA
CGCGGCCACGCCCACTAAGGGCCCAGAGGGCAAGGTGGCCGGCCCCGCCGACGCCCCCATGGACTCTGGT
GCTGAGGAAGAGAAGGCGGGAGCAGCCACCGTGAAGAAGCCGTCTCCCTCCAAAGCCCGCAAGAAGAAGC
TAAACAAGAAGGGGAGGAAGATGGCTGGCCGCAAGCGCGGGCGCCCCAAGAAGTGATGATGAGATCCGGC
TGCTAACAAAGCCCGAAAGGAAGCTGAGTTGGCTGCTGCCACCGCTGAGCAATAACTAGCATAACCCCTT
GGGGCCTCTAAACGGGTCTTGAGGGGTTTTTTGCTGAAAGGAGGAACTATATCCGGAT
Features (pLannotate 1.2.2; 19 found; start..end, strand, type, name):
     12..440     +  rep_origin     f1 ori (sequence partly withheld): f1 bacteriophage origin of replication; arrow indicates direction of (+) strand synthesis
    493..597     +  promoter       AmpR promoter: bla
    598..1458    +  CDS            AmpR: β-lactamase; bla; confers resistance to ampicillin, carbenicillin, and related antibiotics
   1629..2217    +  rep_origin     ori: high-copy-number ColE1/pMB1/pBR322/pUC origin of replication
   2403..2542    -  misc_feature   bom: basis of mobility region from pBR322
   2644..2835    -  CDS            rop: Rop protein, which maintains plasmids at low copy number; rop
   2852..3232    +  CDS            YPB1_ECOLX: Protein predicted: Swiss-Prot protein existence level 4. From Escherichia coli.
   3304..3595    -  CDS            TcR (fragment): tetracycline efflux protein; tet; confers resistance to tetracycline
   3610..3631    -  protein_bind   CAP binding site: CAP binding activates transcription in the presence of cAMP. E. coli catabolite activator protein
   3644..4726    -  CDS            lacI: lac repressor; lacI; The lac repressor binds to the lac operator to inhibit transcription in E. coli. This inhibition can be relieved by adding lactose or isopropyl-β-D-thiogalactopyranoside (IPTG).
   4727..4804    -  promoter       lacI promoter: lacI
   4812..5091    -  CDS            TcR (fragment): tetracycline efflux protein; tet; confers resistance to tetracycline
   5113..5131    +  promoter       T7 promoter: promoter for bacteriophage T7 RNA polymerase
   5132..5156    +  protein_bind   lac operator: The lac repressor binds to the lac operator to inhibit transcription in E. coli. This inhibition can be relieved by adding lactose or isopropyl-β-D-thiogalactopyranoside (IPTG). lac repressor encoded by lacI
   5171..5193    +  RBS            RBS: efficient ribosome binding site from bacteriophage T7 gene 10 (Olins and Rangwala, 1989)
   5204..5221    +  CDS            9xHis (fragment): 9xHis affinity tag
   5222..5242    +  CDS            TEV site: tobacco etch virus (TEV) protease recognition and cleavage site
   5243..6520    +  CDS            DOT1L (fragment): DOT1L_HUMAN - Also known as KIAA1814, KMT4. Experimental evidence at protein level: Swiss-Prot protein existence level 1. Histone methyltransferase. Methylates 'Lys-79' of histone H3. Nucleosomes are preferred as substrate compared to free histones (PubMed:12123582). Binds to DNA (PubMed:12628190). From Homo sapiens (Human).
   6557..6604    +  terminator     T7 terminator: transcription terminator for bacteriophage T7 RNA polymerase
