[The description below was written by a language model from this plasmid's Addgene catalogue record and pLannotate feature annotations shown in this document.]
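Description:
pET22-His-TEV-DOT1L-MM is a bacterial expression plasmid built on the Novagen pET-22 backbone, about 6.6 kb in total, for producing a recombinant fragment of human DOT1L in E. coli. It is propagated through a ColE1/pMB1-type origin accompanied by the pBR322-derived bom and rop elements, and it is selected with ampicillin through the β-lactamase gene and its own promoter. An f1 origin is also present, along with short non-functional remnants of the tetracycline resistance gene inherited from the pBR322 lineage.

The payload encodes residues 1–416 of DOT1L, the histone H3 lysine-79 methyltransferase also known as KMT4. It carries the VVEL293MM alteration, which the record describes as a hypermorphic "MM" mutant. The coding sequence was inserted by ligation-independent cloning downstream of a backbone-encoded N-terminal polyhistidine tag, annotated as an 18-nt fragment consistent with six histidines. A TEV protease recognition site follows the tag, so the tag can be used for metal-affinity purification and then cleaved off.

Expression is driven by a T7 promoter with an adjacent lac operator and the T7 gene 10 ribosome binding site, and it ends at the T7 terminator. The plasmid-borne lacI gene supplies repressor to keep the cassette silent until induction with IPTG, and transcription requires a host that provides T7 RNA polymerase.

The associated publication concerns generating drug-resistance alleles at endogenous loci by CRISPR-Cas9 indel mutagenesis. This suggests the construct provides purified mutant catalytic-domain protein for in vitro characterisation, although the record does not specify particular assays.
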