Addgene plasmid #89611: pET22-His-TEV-DOT1L-MM
Purpose: Bacterial expression vector for an N-terminally His-tagged (TEV-cleavable) version of human Dot1L hypermorphic MM mutant residues 1-416
Depositing lab: Leemor Joshua-Tor. Depositing organization: Cold Spring Harbor Laboratory. Publication: Rapid generation of drug-resistance alleles at endogenous loci using CRISPR-Cas9 indel mutagenesis. Ipsaro JJ, Shen C, Arai E, Xu Y, Kinney JB, Joshua-Tor L, Vakoc CR, Shi J. PLoS One. 2017 Feb 23;12(2):e0172177. doi: 10.1371/journal.pone.0172177. eCollection 2017. PONE-D-16-48894 PubMed 28231254.
Backbone
  Vector backbone: pET-22
  Backbone manufacturer: Novagen
  Backbone size w/o insert (bp): 5346
  Total vector size (bp): 6633
  Vector type: Bacterial Expression
Growth in bacteria
  Bacterial resistance: Ampicillin, 100 μg/mL
  Growth temperature: 37°C
  Growth strain: DH5alpha
  Copy number: Unknown
Gene/Insert
  Gene/Insert name: Dot1L VVEL293MM Mutant (alt names: Histone-lysine N-methyltransferase, H3 lysine-79 specific; DOT1-like protein; Lysine N-methyltransferase 4)
  Species: H. sapiens (human)
  Insert size (bp): 1287
  GenBank ID: AK074120
  Entrez Gene: DOT1L (a.k.a. DOT1, KMT4)
  Promoter: T7
  Tag / fusion protein: His-TEV (N terminal on backbone)
  Cloning method: Ligation Independent Cloning
  Sequencing primers: 5′ TAATACGACTCACTATAGGG; 3′ GCTAGTTATTGCTCAGCGG
Terms and licenses: Academic/Nonprofit Terms; Industry Terms: Not Available to Industry
How to cite: pET22-His-TEV-DOT1L-MM was a gift from Leemor Joshua-Tor (Addgene plasmid # 89611 ; http://n2t.net/addgene:89611 ; RRID:Addgene_89611)
